Addgene plasmid #185056: TFAP4_BHLH_5-2
Purpose: Deletion of BHLH domain of mouse TFAP4 in combination with TFAP4_BHLH_3-2
Depositing lab: Constance Ciaudo. Depositing organization: ETH Zurich (Swiss Federal Institute of Technology). Publication: Global and precise identification of functional miRNA targets in mESCs by integrative analysis. Schaefer M, Nabih A, Spies D, Hermes V, Bodak M, Wischnewski H, Stalder P, Ngondo RP, Liechti LA, Sajic T, Aebersold R, Gatfield D, Ciaudo C. EMBO Rep. 2022 Jul 28:e54762. doi: 10.15252/embr.202254762. PubMed 35899551.
Backbone
  Vector backbone: pLentiCRISPR-EGFP
  Vector type: Lentiviral
Growth in bacteria
  Bacterial resistance: Ampicillin, 100 μg/mL
  Growth temperature: 37°C
  Growth strain: NEB Stable
  Copy number: High Copy
Gene/Insert
  Gene/Insert name: TFAP4_5_2_gRNA
  gRNA/shRNA sequence: CACCgTTGGGATGCCGGTTACAACC
  Species: M. musculus (mouse)
  Insert size (bp): 20
  Entrez Gene: Tcfap4 (a.k.a. AP-4, Tfap4, bHLHc41, AI642933, D930048N17Rik)
  Cloning method: Ligation Independent Cloning
  Sequencing primers: 5′ GACTATCATATGCTTACCGT
Terms and licenses: Academic/Nonprofit Terms; Industry Terms: Not Available to Industry
How to cite: TFAP4_BHLH_5-2 was a gift from Constance Ciaudo (Addgene plasmid # 185056 ; http://n2t.net/addgene:185056 ; RRID:Addgene_185056)
