[The description below was written by a language model from this plasmid's Addgene catalogue record and pLannotate feature annotations shown in this document.]
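Description:
TFAP4_BHLH_5-2 is an all-in-one lentiviral CRISPR/Cas9 plasmid built on the pLentiCRISPR-EGFP backbone, carrying a single 20-nt guide RNA against mouse Tfap4 (Tcfap4, AP-4). According to the record, it is meant to be used together with a partner construct, TFAP4_BHLH_3-2. The two guides presumably cut on either side of the region encoding the basic helix-loop-helix (BHLH) domain so that the intervening segment is excised, producing a domain deletion rather than a simple frameshift. The associated work concerns functional microRNA targets in mouse embryonic stem cells. The plasmid is about 11.7 kb and is propagated in E. coli through a high-copy ColE1/pUC-type origin with ampicillin selection (AmpR). An f1 ori, an SV40 ori and remnants of lac and lacZα cloning elements are also present in the backbone.

The viral cassette follows a third-generation, self-inactivating design. An RSV promoter drives a truncated HIV-1 5' LTR, followed by the Ψ packaging signal with a partial gag fragment, the RRE for Rev-dependent export, a cPPT/CTS, and a ΔU3 3' LTR with a downstream SV40 poly(A) signal. Within this frame, a human U6 RNA polymerase III promoter transcribes the Tfap4 spacer fused to the S. pyogenes gRNA scaffold. Separately, an EF-1α core promoter expresses S. pyogenes Cas9 (annotated as contiguous N- and C-terminal portions) linked through a P2A peptide to EGFP, with a WPRE enhancing transcript expression. Because P2A yields Cas9 and EGFP as separate proteins from one transcript, green fluorescence marks cells that received the construct. This allows them to be identified or sorted, since the feature table shows no mammalian drug-resistance marker.
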