Features (pLannotate 1.2.2; 30 found; start..end, strand, type, name):
      9..31      +  protein_bind   lac operator (fragment): The lac repressor binds to the lac operator to inhibit transcription in E. coli. This inhibition can be relieved by adding lactose or isopropyl-β-D-thiogalactopyranoside (IPTG). lac repressor encoded by lacI
     74..92      +  promoter       T3 promoter: promoter for bacteriophage T3 RNA polymerase
    120..346     +  promoter       RSV promoter: Rous sarcoma virus enhancer/promoter
    347..527     +  LTR            5' LTR (truncated): truncated 5' long terminal repeat (LTR) from HIV-1
    574..699     +  misc_feature   HIV-1 Ψ: packaging signal of human immunodeficiency virus type 1
    683..1046    +  CDS            HIV-1 gag (fragment): gag protein from human immunodeficiency virus 1; gag
   1192..1425    +  misc_feature   RRE: The Rev response element (RRE) of HIV-1 allows for Rev-dependent mRNA export from the nucleus to the cytoplasm.
   1802..1828    +  CDS            Rev (fragment): human immunodeficiency virus 1 (HIV-1) Rev protein; rev; enhances nuclear export of unspliced and incompletely spliced viral mRNAs
   1832..2072    +  promoter       U6 promoter: RNA polymerase III promoter for human U6 snRNA
   2102..2177    +  misc_RNA       gRNA scaffold: guide RNA scaffold for the Streptococcus pyogenes CRISPR/Cas9 system
   2225..2342    +  misc_feature   cPPT/CTS: central polypurine tract and central termination sequence of HIV-1
   2411..2622    +  promoter       EF-1α core promoter: core promoter for human elongation factor EF-1α
   2726..4327    +  CDS            Cas9(N): N-terminal portion of Streptococcus pyogenes Cas9 (Zetsche et al., 2015)
   4328..6826    +  CDS            Cas9(C): C-terminal portion of Streptococcus pyogenes Cas9 (Zetsche et al., 2015)
   6881..6936    +  CDS            P2A (fragment): 2A peptide from porcine teschovirus-1 polyprotein Eukaryotic ribosomes fail to insert a peptide bond between the Gly and Pro residues, yielding separate polypeptides.
   6938..7654    +  CDS            EGFP: the original enhanced GFP (Yang et al., 1996) mammalian codon-optimized
   7669..8257    +  misc_feature   WPRE: woodchuck hepatitis virus posttranscriptional regulatory element
   8308..8327    +  misc_feature   cPPT/CTS (fragment): central polypurine tract and central termination sequence of HIV-1
   8329..8562    +  LTR            3' LTR (ΔU3): self-inactivating 3' long terminal repeat (LTR) from HIV-1
   8640..8761    +  polyA_signal   SV40 poly(A) signal: SV40 polyadenylation signal
   8801..8936    +  rep_origin     SV40 ori: SV40 origin of replication
   8957..8975    -  promoter       T7 promoter: promoter for bacteriophage T7 RNA polymerase
   8983..9138    +  CDS            lacZα (fragment): LacZα fragment of β-galactosidase; lacZ fragment
   9143..9571    +  rep_origin     f1 ori (sequence partly withheld): f1 bacteriophage origin of replication; arrow indicates direction of (+) strand synthesis
   9624..9728    +  promoter       AmpR promoter: bla
   9729..10589   +  CDS            AmpR: β-lactamase; bla; confers resistance to ampicillin, carbenicillin, and related antibiotics
  10760..11348   +  rep_origin     ori: high-copy-number ColE1/pMB1/pBR322/pUC origin of replication
  11531..11623   +  CDS            lacI (fragment): lac repressor; lacI; The lac repressor binds to the lac operator to inhibit transcription in E. coli. This inhibition can be relieved by adding lactose or isopropyl-β-D-thiogalactopyranoside (IPTG).
  11636..11657   +  protein_bind   CAP binding site: CAP binding activates transcription in the presence of cAMP. E. coli catabolite activator protein
  11672..5       +  promoter       lac promoter (across the origin): promoter for the E. coli lac operon
>Addgene plasmid #185056 | TFAP4_BHLH_5-2 | addgene full sequence | sequence record 363844 | Addgene NGS Result
TGTTGTGTGGAATTGTGAGCGGATAACAATTTCACACAGGAAACAGCTATGACCATGATTACGCCAAGCG
CGCAATTAACCCTCACTAAAGGGAACAAAAGCTGGAGCTGCAAGCTTAATGTAGTCTTATGCAATACTCT
TGTAGTCTTGCAACATGGTAACGATGAGTTAGCAACATGCCTTACAAGGAGAGAAAAAGCACCGTGCATG
CCGATTGGTGGAAGTAAGGTGGTACGATCGTGCCTTATTAGGAAGGCAACAGACGGGTCTGACATGGATT
GGACGAACCACTGAATTGCCGCATTGCAGAGATATTGTATTTAAGTGCCTAGCTCGATACATAAACGGGT
CTCTCTGGTTAGACCAGATCTGAGCCTGGGAGCTCTCTGGCTAACTAGGGAACCCACTGCTTAAGCCTCA
ATAAAGCTTGCCTTGAGTGCTTCAAGTAGTGTGTGCCCGTCTGTTGTGTGACTCTGGTAACTAGAGATCC
CTCAGACCCTTTTAGTCAGTGTGGAAAATCTCTAGCAGTGGCGCCCGAACAGGGACTTGAAAGCGAAAGG
GAAACCAGAGGAGCTCTCTCGACGCAGGACTCGGCTTGCTGAAGCGCGCACGGCAAGAGGCGAGGGGCGG
CGACTGGTGAGTACGCCAAAAATTTTGACTAGCGGAGGCTAGAAGGAGAGAGATGGGTGCGAGAGCGTCA
GTATTAAGCGGGGGAGAATTAGATCGCGATGGGAAAAAATTCGGTTAAGGCCAGGGGGAAAGAAAAAATA
TAAATTAAAACATATAGTATGGGCAAGCAGGGAGCTAGAACGATTCGCAGTTAATCCTGGCCTGTTAGAA
ACATCAGAAGGCTGTAGACAAATACTGGGACAGCTACAACCATCCCTTCAGACAGGATCAGAAGAACTTA
GATCATTATATAATACAGTAGCAACCCTCTATTGTGTGCATCAAAGGATAGAGATAAAAGACACCAAGGA
AGCTTTAGACAAGATAGAGGAAGAGCAAAACAAAAGTAAGACCACCGCACAGCAAGCGGCCGCTGATCTT
CAGACCTGGAGGAGGAGATATGAGGGACAATTGGAGAAGTGAATTATATAAATATAAAGTAGTAAAAATT
GAACCATTAGGAGTAGCACCCACCAAGGCAAAGAGAAGAGTGGTGCAGAGAGAAAAAAGAGCAGTGGGAA
TAGGAGCTTTGTTCCTTGGGTTCTTGGGAGCAGCAGGAAGCACTATGGGCGCAGCGTCAATGACGCTGAC
GGTACAGGCCAGACAATTATTGTCTGGTATAGTGCAGCAGCAGAACAATTTGCTGAGGGCTATTGAGGCG
CAACAGCATCTGTTGCAACTCACAGTCTGGGGCATCAAGCAGCTCCAGGCAAGAATCCTGGCTGTGGAAA
GATACCTAAAGGATCAACAGCTCCTGGGGATTTGGGGTTGCTCTGGAAAACTCATTTGCACCACTGCTGT
GCCTTGGAATGCTAGTTGGAGTAATAAATCTCTGGAACAGATTTGGAATCACACGACCTGGATGGAGTGG
GACAGAGAAATTAACAATTACACAAGCTTAATACACTCCTTAATTGAAGAATCGCAAAACCAGCAAGAAA
AGAATGAACAAGAATTATTGGAATTAGATAAATGGGCAAGTTTGTGGAATTGGTTTAACATAACAAATTG
GCTGTGGTATATAAAATTATTCATAATGATAGTAGGAGGCTTGGTAGGTTTAAGAATAGTTTTTGCTGTA
CTTTCTATAGTGAATAGAGTTAGGCAGGGATATTCACCATTATCGTTTCAGACCCACCTCCCAACCCCGA
GGGGACCCAGAGAGGGCCTATTTCCCATGATTCCTTCATATTTGCATATACGATACAAGGCTGTTAGAGA
GATAATTAGAATTAATTTGACTGTAAACACAAAGATATTAGTACAAAATACGTGACGTAGAAAGTAATAA
TTTCTTGGGTAGTTTGCAGTTTTAAAATTATGTTTTAAAATGGACTATCATATGCTTACCGTAACTTGAA
AGTATTTCGATTTCTTGGCTTTATATATCTTGTGGAAAGGACGAAACACCGTTGGGATGCCGGTTACAAC
CGTTTTAGAGCTAGAAATAGCAAGTTAAAATAAGGCTAGTCCGTTATCAACTTGAAAAAGTGGCACCGAG
TCGGTGCTTTTTTGAATTCTAGATCTTGAGACAAATGGCAGTATTCATCCACAATTTTAAAAGAAAAGGG
GGGATTGGGGGGTACAGTGCAGGGGAAAGAATAGTAGACATAATAGCAACAGACATACAAACTAAAGAAT
TACAAAAACAAATTACAAAAATTCAAAATTTTCGGGTTTATTACAGGGACAGCAGAGATCCACTTTGGCG
CCGGCTCGAGTGGCTCCGGTGCCCGTCAGTGGGCAGAGCGCACATCGCCCACAGTCCCCGAGAAGTTGGG
GGGAGGGGTCGGCAATTGAACCGGTGCCTAGAGAAGGTGGCGCGGGGTAAACTGGGAAAGTGATGTCGTG
TACTGGCTCCGCCTTTTTCCCGAGGGTGGGGGAGAACCGTATATAAGTGCAGTAGTCGCCGTGAACGTTC
TTTTTCGCAACGGGTTTGCCGCCAGAACACAGGTGTCGTGACGCGGGATCCGCCACCATGGATTACAAAG
ACGATGACGATAAGATGGCCCCAAAGAAGAAGCGGAAGGTCGGTATCCACGGAGTCCCAGCAGCCGACAA
GAAGTACAGCATCGGCCTGGACATCGGCACCAACTCTGTGGGCTGGGCCGTGATCACCGACGAGTACAAG
GTGCCCAGCAAGAAATTCAAGGTGCTGGGCAACACCGACCGGCACAGCATCAAGAAGAACCTGATCGGAG
CCCTGCTGTTCGACAGCGGCGAAACAGCCGAGGCCACCCGGCTGAAGAGAACCGCCAGAAGAAGATACAC
CAGACGGAAGAACCGGATCTGCTATCTGCAAGAGATCTTCAGCAACGAGATGGCCAAGGTGGACGACAGC
TTCTTCCACAGACTGGAAGAGTCCTTCCTGGTGGAAGAGGATAAGAAGCACGAGCGGCACCCCATCTTCG
GCAACATCGTGGACGAGGTGGCCTACCACGAGAAGTACCCCACCATCTACCACCTGAGAAAGAAACTGGT
GGACAGCACCGACAAGGCCGACCTGCGGCTGATCTATCTGGCCCTGGCCCACATGATCAAGTTCCGGGGC
CACTTCCTGATCGAGGGCGACCTGAACCCCGACAACAGCGACGTGGACAAGCTGTTCATCCAGCTGGTGC
AGACCTACAACCAGCTGTTCGAGGAAAACCCCATCAACGCCAGCGGCGTGGACGCCAAGGCCATCCTGTC
TGCCAGACTGAGCAAGAGCAGACGGCTGGAAAATCTGATCGCCCAGCTGCCCGGCGAGAAGAAGAATGGC
CTGTTCGGAAACCTGATTGCCCTGAGCCTGGGCCTGACCCCCAACTTCAAGAGCAACTTCGACCTGGCCG
AGGATGCCAAACTGCAGCTGAGCAAGGACACCTACGACGACGACCTGGACAACCTGCTGGCCCAGATCGG
CGACCAGTACGCCGACCTGTTTCTGGCCGCCAAGAACCTGTCCGACGCCATCCTGCTGAGCGACATCCTG
AGAGTGAACACCGAGATCACCAAGGCCCCCCTGAGCGCCTCTATGATCAAGAGATACGACGAGCACCACC
AGGACCTGACCCTGCTGAAAGCTCTCGTGCGGCAGCAGCTGCCTGAGAAGTACAAAGAGATTTTCTTCGA
CCAGAGCAAGAACGGCTACGCCGGCTACATTGACGGCGGAGCCAGCCAGGAAGAGTTCTACAAGTTCATC
AAGCCCATCCTGGAAAAGATGGACGGCACCGAGGAACTGCTCGTGAAGCTGAACAGAGAGGACCTGCTGC
GGAAGCAGCGGACCTTCGACAACGGCAGCATCCCCCACCAGATCCACCTGGGAGAGCTGCACGCCATTCT
GCGGCGGCAGGAAGATTTTTACCCATTCCTGAAGGACAACCGGGAAAAGATCGAGAAGATCCTGACCTTC
CGCATCCCCTACTACGTGGGCCCTCTGGCCAGGGGAAACAGCAGATTCGCCTGGATGACCAGAAAGAGCG
AGGAAACCATCACCCCCTGGAACTTCGAGGAAGTGGTGGACAAGGGCGCTTCCGCCCAGAGCTTCATCGA
GCGGATGACCAACTTCGATAAGAACCTGCCCAACGAGAAGGTGCTGCCCAAGCACAGCCTGCTGTACGAG
TACTTCACCGTGTATAACGAGCTGACCAAAGTGAAATACGTGACCGAGGGAATGAGAAAGCCCGCCTTCC
TGAGCGGCGAGCAGAAAAAGGCCATCGTGGACCTGCTGTTCAAGACCAACCGGAAAGTGACCGTGAAGCA
GCTGAAAGAGGACTACTTCAAGAAAATCGAGTGCTTCGACTCCGTGGAAATCTCCGGCGTGGAAGATCGG
TTCAACGCCTCCCTGGGCACATACCACGATCTGCTGAAAATTATCAAGGACAAGGACTTCCTGGACAATG
AGGAAAACGAGGACATTCTGGAAGATATCGTGCTGACCCTGACACTGTTTGAGGACAGAGAGATGATCGA
GGAACGGCTGAAAACCTATGCCCACCTGTTCGACGACAAAGTGATGAAGCAGCTGAAGCGGCGGAGATAC
ACCGGCTGGGGCAGGCTGAGCCGGAAGCTGATCAACGGCATCCGGGACAAGCAGTCCGGCAAGACAATCC
TGGATTTCCTGAAGTCCGACGGCTTCGCCAACAGAAACTTCATGCAGCTGATCCACGACGACAGCCTGAC
CTTTAAAGAGGACATCCAGAAAGCCCAGGTGTCCGGCCAGGGCGATAGCCTGCACGAGCACATTGCCAAT
CTGGCCGGCAGCCCCGCCATTAAGAAGGGCATCCTGCAGACAGTGAAGGTGGTGGACGAGCTCGTGAAAG
TGATGGGCCGGCACAAGCCCGAGAACATCGTGATCGAAATGGCCAGAGAGAACCAGACCACCCAGAAGGG
ACAGAAGAACAGCCGCGAGAGAATGAAGCGGATCGAAGAGGGCATCAAAGAGCTGGGCAGCCAGATCCTG
AAAGAACACCCCGTGGAAAACACCCAGCTGCAGAACGAGAAGCTGTACCTGTACTACCTGCAGAATGGGC
GGGATATGTACGTGGACCAGGAACTGGACATCAACCGGCTGTCCGACTACGATGTGGACCATATCGTGCC
TCAGAGCTTTCTGAAGGACGACTCCATCGACAACAAGGTGCTGACCAGAAGCGACAAGAACCGGGGCAAG
AGCGACAACGTGCCCTCCGAAGAGGTCGTGAAGAAGATGAAGAACTACTGGCGGCAGCTGCTGAACGCCA
AGCTGATTACCCAGAGAAAGTTCGACAATCTGACCAAGGCCGAGAGAGGCGGCCTGAGCGAACTGGATAA
GGCCGGCTTCATCAAGAGACAGCTGGTGGAAACCCGGCAGATCACAAAGCACGTGGCACAGATCCTGGAC
TCCCGGATGAACACTAAGTACGACGAGAATGACAAGCTGATCCGGGAAGTGAAAGTGATCACCCTGAAGT
CCAAGCTGGTGTCCGATTTCCGGAAGGATTTCCAGTTTTACAAAGTGCGCGAGATCAACAACTACCACCA
CGCCCACGACGCCTACCTGAACGCCGTCGTGGGAACCGCCCTGATCAAAAAGTACCCTAAGCTGGAAAGC
GAGTTCGTGTACGGCGACTACAAGGTGTACGACGTGCGGAAGATGATCGCCAAGAGCGAGCAGGAAATCG
GCAAGGCTACCGCCAAGTACTTCTTCTACAGCAACATCATGAACTTTTTCAAGACCGAGATTACCCTGGC
CAACGGCGAGATCCGGAAGCGGCCTCTGATCGAGACAAACGGCGAAACCGGGGAGATCGTGTGGGATAAG
GGCCGGGATTTTGCCACCGTGCGGAAAGTGCTGAGCATGCCCCAAGTGAATATCGTGAAAAAGACCGAGG
TGCAGACAGGCGGCTTCAGCAAAGAGTCTATCCTGCCCAAGAGGAACAGCGATAAGCTGATCGCCAGAAA
GAAGGACTGGGACCCTAAGAAGTACGGCGGCTTCGACAGCCCCACCGTGGCCTATTCTGTGCTGGTGGTG
GCCAAAGTGGAAAAGGGCAAGTCCAAGAAACTGAAGAGTGTGAAAGAGCTGCTGGGGATCACCATCATGG
AAAGAAGCAGCTTCGAGAAGAATCCCATCGACTTTCTGGAAGCCAAGGGCTACAAAGAAGTGAAAAAGGA
CCTGATCATCAAGCTGCCTAAGTACTCCCTGTTCGAGCTGGAAAACGGCCGGAAGAGAATGCTGGCCTCT
GCCGGCGAACTGCAGAAGGGAAACGAACTGGCCCTGCCCTCCAAATATGTGAACTTCCTGTACCTGGCCA
GCCACTATGAGAAGCTGAAGGGCTCCCCCGAGGATAATGAGCAGAAACAGCTGTTTGTGGAACAGCACAA
GCACTACCTGGACGAGATCATCGAGCAGATCAGCGAGTTCTCCAAGAGAGTGATCCTGGCCGACGCTAAT
CTGGACAAAGTGCTGTCCGCCTACAACAAGCACCGGGATAAGCCCATCAGAGAGCAGGCCGAGAATATCA
TCCACCTGTTTACCCTGACCAATCTGGGAGCCCCTGCCGCCTTCAAGTACTTTGACACCACCATCGACCG
GAAGAGGTACACCAGCACCAAAGAGGTGCTGGACGCCACCCTGATCCACCAGAGCATCACCGGCCTGTAC
GAGACACGGATCGACCTGTCTCAGCTGGGAGGCGACAAGCGTCCTGCTGCTACTAAGAAAGCTGGTCAAG
CTAAGAAAAAGAAAGCTAGCGCCACGAACTTCTCTCTGTTAAAGCAAGCAGGCGACGTGGAAGAAAACCC
CGGTCCCGTGAGCAAGGGCGAGGAGCTGTTCACCGGGGTGGTGCCCATCCTGGTCGAGCTGGACGGCGAC
GTAAACGGCCACAAGTTCAGCGTGTCCGGCGAGGGCGAGGGCGATGCCACCTACGGCAAGCTGACCCTGA
AGTTCATCTGCACCACCGGCAAGCTGCCCGTGCCCTGGCCCACCCTCGTGACCACCCTGACCTACGGCGT
GCAGTGCTTCAGCCGCTACCCCGACCACATGAAGCAGCACGACTTCTTCAAGTCCGCCATGCCCGAAGGC
TACGTCCAGGAGCGCACCATCTTCTTCAAGGACGACGGCAACTACAAGACCCGCGCCGAGGTGAAGTTCG
AGGGCGACACCCTGGTGAACCGCATCGAGCTGAAGGGCATCGACTTCAAGGAGGACGGCAACATCCTGGG
GCACAAGCTGGAGTACAACTACAACAGCCACAACGTCTATATCATGGCCGACAAGCAGAAGAACGGCATC
AAGGTGAACTTCAAGATCCGCCACAACATCGAGGACGGCAGCGTGCAGCTCGCCGACCACTACCAGCAGA
ACACCCCCATCGGCGACGGCCCCGTGCTGCTGCCCGACAACCACTACCTGAGCACCCAGTCCGCCCTGAG
CAAAGACCCCAACGAGAAGCGCGATCACATGGTCCTGCTGGAGTTCGTGACCGCCGCCGGGATCACTCTC
GGCATGGACGAGCTGTACAAGTAACGCGTTAAGTCGACAATCAACCTCTGGATTACAAAATTTGTGAAAG
ATTGACTGGTATTCTTAACTATGTTGCTCCTTTTACGCTATGTGGATACGCTGCTTTAATGCCTTTGTAT
CATGCTATTGCTTCCCGTATGGCTTTCATTTTCTCCTCCTTGTATAAATCCTGGTTGCTGTCTCTTTATG
AGGAGTTGTGGCCCGTTGTCAGGCAACGTGGCGTGGTGTGCACTGTGTTTGCTGACGCAACCCCCACTGG
TTGGGGCATTGCCACCACCTGTCAGCTCCTTTCCGGGACTTTCGCTTTCCCCCTCCCTATTGCCACGGCG
GAACTCATCGCCGCCTGCCTTGCCCGCTGCTGGACAGGGGCTCGGCTGTTGGGCACTGACAATTCCGTGG
TGTTGTCGGGGAAATCATCGTCCTTTCCTTGGCTGCTCGCCTGTGTTGCCACCTGGATTCTGCGCGGGAC
GTCCTTCTGCTACGTCCCTTCGGCCCTCAATCCAGCGGACCTTCCTTCCCGCGGCCTGCTGCCGGCTCTG
CGGCCTCTTCCGCGTCTTCGCCTTCGCCCTCAGACGAGTCGGATCTCCCTTTGGGCCGCCTCCCCGCGTC
GACTTTAAGACCAATGACTTACAAGGCAGCTGTAGATCTTAGCCACTTTTTAAAAGAAAAGGGGGGACTG
GAAGGGCTAATTCACTCCCAACGAAGACAAGATCTGCTTTTTGCTTGTACTGGGTCTCTCTGGTTAGACC
AGATCTGAGCCTGGGAGCTCTCTGGCTAACTAGGGAACCCACTGCTTAAGCCTCAATAAAGCTTGCCTTG
AGTGCTTCAAGTAGTGTGTGCCCGTCTGTTGTGTGACTCTGGTAACTAGAGATCCCTCAGACCCTTTTAG
TCAGTGTGGAAAATCTCTAGCAGTACGTATAGTAGTTCATGTCATCTTATTATTCAGTATTTATAACTTG
CAAAGAAATGAATATCAGAGAGTGAGAGGAACTTGTTTATTGCAGCTTATAATGGTTACAAATAAAGCAA
TAGCATCACAAATTTCACAAATAAAGCATTTTTTTCACTGCATTCTAGTTGTGGTTTGTCCAAACTCATC
AATGTATCTTATCATGTCTGGCTCTAGCTATCCCGCCCCTAACTCCGCCCATCCCGCCCCTAACTCCGCC
CAGTTCCGCCCATTCTCCGCCCCATGGCTGACTAATTTTTTTTATTTATGCAGAGGCCGAGGCCGCCTCG
GCCTCTGAGCTATTCCAGAAGTAGTGAGGAGGCTTTTTTGGAGGCCTAGGGACGTACCCAATTCGCCCTA
TAGTGAGTCGTATTACGCGCGCTCACTGGCCGTCGTTTTACAACGTCGTGACTGGGAAAACCCTGGCGTT
ACCCAACTTAATCGCCTTGCAGCACATCCCCCTTTCGCCAGCTGGCGTAATAGCGAAGAGGCCCGCACCG
ATCGCCCTTCCCAACAGTTGCGCAGCCTGAATGGCGAATGGG
[124 nt withheld, positions 9143-9266]
C
[91 nt withheld, positions 9268-9358]
A
[49 nt withheld, positions 9360-9408]
CCTTTGACGTTGGAGTCCACGTTCTTT
[37 nt withheld, positions 9436-9472]
ACCCTATCTCGGTCTATTCTTTTGATTTATAAGGGATTTTGCCGATTTCGGCCTATTGGTTAAAAAATGA
GCTGATTTAACAAAAATTTAACGCGAATTTTAACAAAATATTAACGCTTACAATTTAGGTGGCACTTTTC
GGGGAAATGTGCGCGGAACCCCTATTTGTTTATTTTTCTAAATACATTCAAATATGTATCCGCTCATGAG
ACAATAACCCTGATAAATGCTTCAATAATATTGAAAAAGGAAGAGTATGAGTATTCAACATTTCCGTGTC
GCCCTTATTCCCTTTTTTGCGGCATTTTGCCTTCCTGTTTTTGCTCACCCAGAAACGCTGGTGAAAGTAA
AAGATGCTGAAGATCAGTTGGGTGCACGAGTGGGTTACATCGAACTGGATCTCAACAGCGGTAAGATCCT
TGAGAGTTTTCGCCCCGAAGAACGTTTTCCAATGATGAGCACTTTTAAAGTTCTGCTATGTGGCGCGGTA
TTATCCCGTATTGACGCCGGGCAAGAGCAACTCGGTCGCCGCATACACTATTCTCAGAATGACTTGGTTG
AGTACTCACCAGTCACAGAAAAGCATCTTACGGATGGCATGACAGTAAGAGAATTATGCAGTGCTGCCAT
AACCATGAGTGATAACACTGCGGCCAACTTACTTCTGACAACGATCGGAGGACCGAAGGAGCTAACCGCT
TTTTTGCACAACATGGGGGATCATGTAACTCGCCTTGATCGTTGGGAACCGGAGCTGAATGAAGCCATAC
CAAACGACGAGCGTGACACCACGATGCCTGTAGCAATGGCAACAACGTTGCGCAAACTATTAACTGGCGA
ACTACTTACTCTAGCTTCCCGGCAACAATTAATAGACTGGATGGAGGCGGATAAAGTTGCAGGACCACTT
CTGCGCTCGGCCCTTCCGGCTGGCTGGTTTATTGCTGATAAATCTGGAGCCGGTGAGCGTGGGTCTCGCG
GTATCATTGCAGCACTGGGGCCAGATGGTAAGCCCTCCCGTATCGTAGTTATCTACACGACGGGGAGTCA
GGCAACTATGGATGAACGAAATAGACAGATCGCTGAGATAGGTGCCTCACTGATTAAGCATTGGTAACTG
TCAGACCAAGTTTACTCATATATACTTTAGATTGATTTAAAACTTCATTTTTAATTTAAAAGGATCTAGG
TGAAGATCCTTTTTGATAATCTCATGACCAAAATCCCTTAACGTGAGTTTTCGTTCCACTGAGCGTCAGA
CCCCGTAGAAAAGATCAAAGGATCTTCTTGAGATCCTTTTTTTCTGCGCGTAATCTGCTGCTTGCAAACA
AAAAAACCACCGCTACCAGCGGTGGTTTGTTTGCCGGATCAAGAGCTACCAACTCTTTTTCCGAAGGTAA
CTGGCTTCAGCAGAGCGCAGATACCAAATACTGTTCTTCTAGTGTAGCCGTAGTTAGGCCACCACTTCAA
GAACTCTGTAGCACCGCCTACATACCTCGCTCTGCTAATCCTGTTACCAGTGGCTGCTGCCAGTGGCGAT
AAGTCGTGTCTTACCGGGTTGGACTCAAGACGATAGTTACCGGATAAGGCGCAGCGGTCGGGCTGAACGG
GGGGTTCGTGCACACAGCCCAGCTTGGAGCGAACGACCTACACCGAACTGAGATACCTACAGCGTGAGCT
ATGAGAAAGCGCCACGCTTCCCGAAGGGAGAAAGGCGGACAGGTATCCGGTAAGCGGCAGGGTCGGAACA
GGAGAGCGCACGAGGGAGCTTCCAGGGGGAAACGCCTGGTATCTTTATAGTCCTGTCGGGTTTCGCCACC
TCTGACTTGAGCGTCGATTTTTGTGATGCTCGTCAGGGGGGCGGAGCCTATGGAAAAACGCCAGCAACGC
GGCCTTTTTACGGTTCCTGGCCTTTTGCTGGCCTTTTGCTCACATGTTCTTTCCTGCGTTATCCCCTGAT
TCTGTGGATAACCGTATTACCGCCTTTGAGTGAGCTGATACCGCTCGCCGCAGCCGAACGACCGAGCGCA
GCGAGTCAGTGAGCGAGGAAGCGGAAGAGCGCCCAATACGCAAACCGCCTCTCCCCGCGCGTTGGCCGAT
TCATTAATGCAGCTGGCACGACAGGTTTCCCGACTGGAAAGCGGGCAGTGAGCGCAACGCAATTAATGTG
AGTTAGCTCACTCATTAGGCACCCCAGGCTTTACACTTTATGCTTCCGGCTCGTA
